Addgene plasmid #23656: pDONR223-MYLK2
Depositing lab: William Hahn & David Root. Depositing organization: Dana-Farber Cancer Institute. Publication: COT drives resistance to RAF inhibition through MAP kinase pathway reactivation. Johannessen CM, Boehm JS, Kim SY, Thomas SR, Wardwell L, Johnson LA, Emery CM, Stransky N, Cogdill AP, Barretina J, Caponigro G, Hieronymus H, Murray RR, Salehi-Ashtiani K, Hill DE, Vidal M, Zhao JJ, Yang X, Alkan O, Kim S, Harris JL, Wilson CJ, Myer VE, Finan PM, Root DE, Roberts TM, Golub T, Flaherty KT, Dummer R, Weber BL, Sellers WR, Schlegel R, Wargo JA, Hahn WC, Garraway LA. Nature. 2010 Dec 16;468(7326):968-72. doi: 10.1038/nature09627 PubMed 21107320.
Backbone
  Vector backbone: pDONR223
  Backbone manufacturer: Invitrogen
  Backbone size w/o insert (bp): 5005
  Vector type: Gateway Donor vector
Growth in bacteria
  Bacterial resistance: Spectinomycin, 50 μg/mL
  Growth temperature: 37°C
  Growth strain: DH5alpha
  Copy number: High Copy
Gene/Insert
  Gene/Insert name: MYLK2 (alt name: myosin light chain kinase 2, skeletal muscle)
  Species: H. sapiens (human)
  Insert size (bp): 1791
  Mutation: P86A
  Entrez Gene: MYLK2 (a.k.a. KMLC, MLCK, MLCK2, skMLCK)
  Cloning method: Gateway Cloning
  Sequencing primers: 5′ M13pUC-fwd; 3′ M13rev
Terms and licenses: Academic/Nonprofit Terms; Industry Terms: Not Available to Industry
Depositor comments: The ORF has no Stop codon. This design enables easy recombination into a destination vector to add an epitope tag of choice and Stop codon to the ORF. Do NOT use this plasmid directly for transfections. A set of 4 custom lentiviral vectors is available ( pLX301 (http://www.addgene.org/25895/) , pLX302 (http://www.addgene.org/25896/) , pLX303 (http://www.addgene.org/25897/) , pLX304 (http://www.addgene.org/25890/) ) to be used to express these ORFs in mammalian cells. These plasmids are not included in the kit and must be ordered separately.
How to cite: pDONR223-MYLK2 was a gift from William Hahn & David Root (Addgene plasmid # 23656 ; http://n2t.net/addgene:23656 ; RRID:Addgene_23656)
