[The description below was written by a language model from this plasmid's Addgene catalogue record.]
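Description:
pDONR223-MYLK2 is a Gateway entry-type clone built in the pDONR223 donor backbone (about 5 kb without insert), carrying the human MYLK2 open reading frame, which encodes the skeletal muscle myosin light chain kinase 2. It is a bacterial propagation plasmid, maintained at high copy number in E. coli under spectinomycin selection. The record gives no feature table, so the origin of replication and the exact recombination sites flanking the insert are not listed. As a Gateway-cloned ORF in a donor vector, the insert would be expected to sit between att sites that allow recombinational transfer into destination vectors. M13 forward and reverse primer sites flank the insert for sequence verification.

The insert is roughly 1.8 kb and carries a P86A substitution relative to the reference protein. The ORF lacks a stop codon by design, so that when it is recombined into a destination vector it can be fused in frame to a C-terminal epitope tag, with the stop codon supplied by that vector. The plasmid has no stated mammalian promoter, and the depositors note that it is not meant to be transfected directly. Instead, it serves as a shuttle source for the ORF. The depositors point to a companion set of four lentiviral destination vectors (the pLX301 to pLX304 series), obtained separately, for expressing these ORFs in mammalian cells. It belongs to a kit of such ORF clones, and the associated publication concerns resistance to RAF inhibition through reactivation of the MAP kinase pathway.
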