>Addgene plasmid #23656 | pDONR223-MYLK2 | depositor partial sequence | sequence record 10667 | Author sequence
ATGGCGACAGAAAATGGAGCAGTTGAGCTGGGAATTCAGAACCCATCAACAGACAAGGCACCTAAAGGTC
CCACAGGTGAAAGACCCCTGGCTGCAGGGAAAGACCCTGGCCCCCCAGACCCAAAGAAAGCTCCGGATCC
ACCCACCCTGAAGAAAGATGCCAAAGCCCCTGCCTCAGAGAAAGGGGATGGTACCCTGGCCCAACCCTCA
ACTAGCAGCCAAGGCCCCAAAGGAGAGGGTGACAGGGGCGGGGGGCCCGCGGAGGGCAGTGCTGGGCCCC
CGGCAGCCCTGCCCCAGCAGACTGCGACACCTGAGACCAGCGTCAAGAAGCCCAAGGCTGAGCAGGGAGC
CTCAGGCAGCCAGGATCCTGGAAAGCCCAGGGTGGGCAAGAAGGCAGCAGAGGGCCAAGCAGCAGCCAGG
AGGGGCTCACCTGCCTTTCTGCATAGCCCCAGCTGTCCTGCCATCATCTCCAGTTCTGAGAAGCTGCTGG
CCAAGAAGCCCCCAAGCGAGGCATCAGAGCTCACCTTTGAAGGGGTGCCCATGACCCACAGCCCCACGGA
TCCCAGGCCAGCCAAGGCAGAAGAAGGAAAGAACATCCTGGCAGAGAGCCAGAAGGAAGTGGGAGAGAAA
ACCCCAGGCCAGGCTGGCCAGGCTAAGATGCAAGGGGACACCTCGAGGGGGATCGAGTTCCAGGCTGTTC
CCTCAGAGAAATCCGAGGTGGGGCAGGCCCTCTGTCTCACAGCCAGGGAGGAGGACTGCTTCCAGATTTT
GGATGATTGCCCGCCACCTCCGGCCCCCTTCCCTCACCGCATGGTGGAGCTGAGGACCGGGAATGTCAGC
AGTGAATTCAGTATGAACTCCAAGGAGGCGCTCGGAGGTGGCAAGTTTGGGGCAGTCTGTACCTGCATGG
AGAAAGCCACAGGCCTCAAGCTGGCAGCCAAGGTCATCAAGAAACAGACTCCCAAAGACAAGGAAATGGT
GTTGCTGGAGATTGAGGTCATGAACCAGCTGAACCACCGCAATCTGATCCAGCTGTATGCAGCCATCGAG
ACTCCGCATGAGATCGTCCTGTTCATGGAGTACATCGAGGGCGGAGAGCTCTTCGAGAGGATTGTGGATG
AGGACTACCATCTGACCGAGGTGGACACCATGGTGTTTGTCAGGCAGATCTGTGACGGGATCCTCTTCAT
GCACAAGATGAGGGTTTTGCACCTGGACCTCAAGCCAGAGAACATCCTGTGTGTCAACACCACCGGGCAT
TTGGTGAAGATCATTGACTTTGGCCTGGCACGGAGGTATAACCCCAACGAGAAGCTGAAGGTGAACTTTG
GGACCCCAGAGTTCCTGTCACCTGAGGTGGTGAATTATGACCAAATCTCCGATAAGACAGACATGTGGAG
TATGGGGGTGATCACCTACATGCTGCTGAGCGGCCTCTCCCCCTTCCTGGGAGATGATGACACAGAGACC
CTAAACAACGTTCTATCTGGCAACTGGTACTTTGATGAAGAGACCTTTGAGGCCGTATCAGACGAGGCCA
AAGACTTTGTCTCCAACCTCATCGTCAAGGACCAGAGGGCCCGGATGAACGCTGCCCAGTGTCTCGCCCA
TCCCTGGCTCAACAACCTGGCGGAGAAAGCCAAACGCTGTAACCGACGCCTTAAGTCCCAGATCTTGCTT
AAGAAATACCTCATGAAGAGGCGCTGGAAGAAAAACTTCATTGCTGTCAGCGCTGCCAACCGCTTCAAGA
AGATCAGCAGCTCGGGGGCACTGATGGCTCTGGGGGTCTGA
