>Addgene plasmid #23656 | pDONR223-MYLK2 | addgene partial sequence | sequence record 29458 | 23656 with M13pUC-fwd
GCTCGGGCCCAATAATGATTTTATTTTGACTGATAGTGACCTGTTCGTTGCAACAAATTGATGAGCAATG
CTTTTTTATAATGCCAACTTTGTACAAAAAAGTTGGCATGGCGACAGAAAATGGAGCAGTTGAGCTGGGA
ATTCAGAACCCATCAACAGACAAGGCACCTAAAGGTCCCACAGGTGAAAGACCCCTGGCTGCAGGGAAAG
ACCCTGGCCCCCCAGACCCAAAGAAAGCTCCGGATCCACCCACCCTGAAGAAAGATGCCAAAGCCCCTGC
CTCAGAGAAAGGGGATGGTACCCTGGCCCAACCCTCAACTAGCAGCCAAGGCCCCAAAGGAGAGGGTGAC
AGGGGCGGGGGGGCCGCGGAGGGCAGTGCTGGGCCCCCGGCAGCCCTGCCCCAGCAGACTGCGACACCTG
AGACCAGCGTCAAGAAGCCCAAGGCTGAGCAGGGAGCCTCAGGCAGCCAGGATCCTGGAAAGCCCAGGGT
GGGCAAGAAGGCAGCAGAGGGCCAAGCAGCAGCCAGGAGGGGCTCACCTGCCTTTCTGCATAGCCCCAGC
TGTCCTGCCATCATCTCCAGTTCTGAGAAGCTGCTGGCCAAGAAGCCCCCAAGCGAGGCATCAGAGCTCA
CCTTTGAAGGGGTGCCCATGACCCACAGCCCCACGGATCCCAGGCCAGC
